>Addgene plasmid #55409 | mCerulean3-C-Src-7 | addgene full sequence | sequence record 468016 | Addgene NGS Result
CGTTACATAACTTACGGTAAATGGCCCGCCTGGCTGACCGCCCAACGACCCCCGCCCATTGACGTCAATA
ATGACGTATGTTCCCATAGTAACGCCAATAGGGACTTTCCATTGACGTCAATGGGTGGAGTATTTACGGT
AAACTGCCCACTTGGCAGTACATCAAGTGTATCATATGCCAAGTACGCCCCCTATTGACGTCAATGACGG
TAAATGGCCCGCCTGGCATTATGCCCAGTACATGACCTTATGGGACTTTCCTACTTGGCAGTACATCTAC
GTATTAGTCATCGCTATTACCATGGTGATGCGGTTTTGGCAGTACATCAATGGGCGTGGATAGCGGTTTG
ACTCACGGGGATTTCCAAGTCTCCACCCCATTGACGTCAATGGGAGTTTGTTTTGGCACCAAAATCAACG
GGACTTTCCAAAATGTCGTAACAACTCCGCCCCATTGACGCAAATGGGCGGTAGGCGTGTACGGTGGGAG
GTCTATATAAGCAGAGCTGGTTTAGTGAACCGTCAGATCCGCTAGCGCTACCGGACTCAGATCTCGAGCT
CAAGCTTCGAATTCATGGGGAGCAGCAAGAGCAAGCCCAAGGACCCCAGCCAGCGCCGGCGCAGCCTGGA
GCCACCCGACAGCACCCACCACGGGGGATTCCCAGCCTCGCAGACCCCCAACAAGACAGCAGCCCCCGAC
ACGCACCGCACCCCCAGCCGCTCCTTTGGGACCGTGGCCACCGAGCCCAAGCTCTTCGGGGGCTTCAACA
CTTCTGACACCGTCACGTCGCCGCAGCGTGCCGGGGCACTGGCTGGCGGCGTCACCACTTTCGTGGCTCT
CTATGACTACGAGTCCCGGACTGAAACGGACTTGTCCTTCAAGAAAGGAGAACGCCTGCAGATTGTCAAC
AACACGGAAGGTGACTGGTGGCTGGCTCATTCCCTCACTACAGGACAGACGGGCTACATCCCCAGTAACT
ATGTCGCGCCCTCAGACTCCATCCAGGCTGAAGAGTGGTACTTTGGGAAGATCACTCGTCGGGAGTCCGA
GCGGCTGCTGCTCAACCCCGAAAACCCCCGGGGAACCTTCTTGGTCCGGGAGAGCGAGACGACAAAAGGT
GCCTATTGCCTCTCCGTTTCTGACTTTGACAACGCCAAGGGGCTCAATGTGAAGCACTACAAGATCCGCA
AGCTGGACAGCGGCGGCTTCTACATCACCTCACGCACACAGTTCAGCAGCCTGCAGCAGCTGGTGGCCTA
CTACTCCAAACATGCTGATGGCTTGTGCCACCGCCTGACCAACGTCTGCCCCACGTCCAAGCCCCAGACC
CAGGGACTCGCCAAGGACGCGTGGGAAATCCCCCGGGAGTCGCTGCGGCTGGAGGTGAAGCTGGGGCAGG
GCTGCTTTGGAGAGGTCTGGATGGGGACCTGGAACGGCACCACCAGAGTGGCCATAAAGACTCTGAAGCC
CGGCACCATGTCCCCGGAGGCCTTCCTGCAGGAAGCCCAAGTGATGAAGAAGCTCCGGCATGAGAAGCTG
GTTCAGCTGTACGCAGTGGTGTCGGAAGAGCCCATCTACATCGTCACTGAGTACATGAGCAAGGGGAGCC
TCCTGGATTTCCTGAAGGGAGAGATGGGCAAGTACCTGCGGCTGCCACAGCTCGTCGATATGGCTGCTCA
GATTGCATCCGGCATGGCCTATGTGGAGAGGATGAACTACGTGCACCGAGACCTGCGGGCGGCCAACATC
CTGGTGGGGGAGAACCTGGTGTGCAAGGTGGCTGACTTTGGGCTGGCACGCCTCATCGAGGACAACGAGT
ACACAGCACGGCAAGGTGCCAAGTTCCCCATCAAGTGGACAGCCCCCGAGGCAGCCCTCTATGGCCGGTT
CACCATCAAGTCGGATGTCTGGTCCTTCGGCATCCTGCTGACTGAGCTGACCACCAAGGGCCGGGTGCCA
TACCCAGGGATGGTCAACAGGGAGGTGCTGGACCAGGTGGAGAGGGGCTACCGCATGCCCTGCCCGCCCG
AGTGCCCCGAGTCGCTGCATGACCTCATGTGCCAGTGCTGGCGGAAGGACCCTGAGGAGCGGCCCACTTT
TGAGTACCTGCAGGCCTTCCTGGAGGACTACTTCACCTCGACAGAGCCCCAGTACCAGCCTGGAGAGAAC
CTACGGGATCCACCGGTCGCCACCATGGTGAGCAAGGGCGAGGAGCTGTTCACCGGGGTGGTGCCCATCC
TGGTCGAGCTGGACGGCGACGTAAACGGCCACAAGTTCAGCGTGTCCGGCGAGGGCGAGGGCGATGCCAC
CTACGGCAAGCTGACCCTGAAGTTCATCTGCACCACCGGCAAGCTGCCCGTGCCCTGGCCCACCCTCGTG
ACCACCCTGAGCTGGGGCGTGCAGTGCTTCGCCCGCTACCCCGACCACATGAAGCAGCACGACTTCTTCA
AGTCCGCCATGCCCGAAGGCTACGTCCAGGAGCGCACCATCTTCTTCAAGGACGACGGCAACTACAAGAC
CCGCGCCGAGGTGAAGTTCGAGGGCGACACCCTGGTGAACCGCATCGAGCTGAAGGGCATCGACTTCAAG
GAGGACGGCAACATCCTGGGGCACAAGCTGGAGTACAACGCCATCCACGGCAACGTCTATATCACCGCCG
ACAAGCAGAAGAACGGCATCAAGGCCAACTTCGGCCTCAACTGCAACATCGAGGACGGCAGCGTGCAGCT
CGCCGACCACTACCAGCAGAACACCCCCATCGGCGACGGCCCCGTGCTGCTGCCCGACAACCACTACCTG
AGCACCCAGTCCAAGCTGAGCAAAGACCCCAACGAGAAGCGCGATCACATGGTCCTGCTGGAGTTCGTGA
CCGCCGCCGGGATCACTCTCGGCATGGACGAGCTGTACAAGTAAAGCGGCCGCGACTCTAGATCATAATC
AGCCATACCACATTTGTAGAGGTTTTACTTGCTTTAAAAAACCTCCCACACCTCCCCCTGAACCTGAAAC
ATAAAATGAATGCAATTGTTGTTGTTAACTTGTTTATTGCAGCTTATAATGGTTACAAATAAAGCAATAG
CATCACAAATTTCACAAATAAAGCATTTTTTTCACTGCATTCTAGTTGTGGTTTGTCCAAACTCATCAAT
GTATCTTAAGGCGTAAATTGTAAGCGTTAATATTTTGTTAAAATTCGCGTTAAATTTTTGTTAAATCAGC
TCATTTTTTAACCAATAGGCCGAAATCGGCAAAATCCCTTATAAATCAAAAGAATAGACCGAGATAGGGT
[37 nt withheld, positions 3291-3327]
AAAGAACGTGGACTCCAACGTCAAAGG
[49 nt withheld, positions 3355-3403]
T
[91 nt withheld, positions 3405-3495]
G
[124 nt withheld, positions 3497-3620]
CAGGTGGCACTTTTCGGGGAAATGTGCGCGGAACCCCTATTTGTTTATTTTTCTAAATACATTCAAATAT
GTATCCGCTCATGAGACAATAACCCTGATAAATGCTTCAATAATATTGAAAAAGGAAGAGTCCTGAGGCG
GAAAGAACCAGCTGTGGAATGTGTGTCAGTTAGGGTGTGGAAAGTCCCCAGGCTCCCCAGCAGGCAGAAG
TATGCAAAGCATGCATCTCAATTAGTCAGCAACCAGGTGTGGAAAGTCCCCAGGCTCCCCAGCAGGCAGA
AGTATGCAAAGCATGCATCTCAATTAGTCAGCAACCATAGTCCCGCCCCTAACTCCGCCCATCCCGCCCC
TAACTCCGCCCAGTTCCGCCCATTCTCCGCCCCATGGCTGACTAATTTTTTTTATTTATGCAGAGGCCGA
GGCCGCCTCGGCCTCTGAGCTATTCCAGAAGTAGTGAGGAGGCTTTTTTGGAGGCCTAGGCTTTTGCAAA
GATCGATCAAGAGACAGGATGAGGATCGTTTCGCATGATTGAACAAGATGGATTGCACGCAGGTTCTCCG
GCCGCTTGGGTGGAGAGGCTATTCGGCTATGACTGGGCACAACAGACAATCGGCTGCTCTGATGCCGCCG
TGTTCCGGCTGTCAGCGCAGGGGCGCCCGGTTCTTTTTGTCAAGACCGACCTGTCCGGTGCCCTGAATGA
ACTGCAAGACGAGGCAGCGCGGCTATCGTGGCTGGCCACGACGGGCGTTCCTTGCGCAGCTGTGCTCGAC
GTTGTCACTGAAGCGGGAAGGGACTGGCTGCTATTGGGCGAAGTGCCGGGGCAGGATCTCCTGTCATCTC
ACCTTGCTCCTGCCGAGAAAGTATCCATCATGGCTGATGCAATGCGGCGGCTGCATACGCTTGATCCGGC
TACCTGCCCATTCGACCACCAAGCGAAACATCGCATCGAGCGAGCACGTACTCGGATGGAAGCCGGTCTT
GTCGATCAGGATGATCTGGACGAAGAGCATCAGGGGCTCGCGCCAGCCGAACTGTTCGCCAGGCTCAAGG
CGAGCATGCCCGACGGCGAGGATCTCGTCGTGACCCATGGCGATGCCTGCTTGCCGAATATCATGGTGGA
AAATGGCCGCTTTTCTGGATTCATCGACTGTGGCCGGCTGGGTGTGGCGGACCGCTATCAGGACATAGCG
TTGGCTACCCGTGATATTGCTGAAGAGCTTGGCGGCGAATGGGCTGACCGCTTCCTCGTGCTTTACGGTA
TCGCCGCTCCCGATTCGCAGCGCATCGCCTTCTATCGCCTTCTTGACGAGTTCTTCTGAGCGGGACTCTG
GGGTTCGAAATGACCGACCAAGCGACGCCCAACCTGCCATCACGAGATTTCGATTCCACCGCCGCCTTCT
ATGAAAGGTTGGGCTTCGGAATCGTTTTCCGGGACGCCGGCTGGATGATCCTCCAGCGCGGGGATCTCAT
GCTGGAGTTCTTCGCCCACCCTAGGGGGAGGCTAACTGAAACACGGAAGGAGACAATACCGGAAGGAACC
CGCGCTATGACGGCAATAAAAAGACAGAATAAAACGCACGGTGTTGGGTCGTTTGTTCATAAACGCGGGG
TTCGGTCCCAGGGCTGGCACTCTGTCGATACCCCACCGAGACCCCATTGGGGCCAATACGCCCGCGTTTC
TTCCTTTTCCCCACCCCACCCCCCAAGTTCGGGTGAAGGCCCAGGGCTCGCAGCCAACGTCGGGGCGGCA
GGCCCTGCCATAGCCTCAGGTTACTCATATATACTTTAGATTGATTTAAAACTTCATTTTTAATTTAAAA
GGATCTAGGTGAAGATCCTTTTTGATAATCTCATGACCAAAATCCCTTAACGTGAGTTTTCGTTCCACTG
AGCGTCAGACCCCGTAGAAAAGATCAAAGGATCTTCTTGAGATCCTTTTTTTCTGCGCGTAATCTGCTGC
TTGCAAACAAAAAAACCACCGCTACCAGCGGTGGTTTGTTTGCCGGATCAAGAGCTACCAACTCTTTTTC
CGAAGGTAACTGGCTTCAGCAGAGCGCAGATACCAAATACTGTTCTTCTAGTGTAGCCGTAGTTAGGCCA
CCACTTCAAGAACTCTGTAGCACCGCCTACATACCTCGCTCTGCTAATCCTGTTACCAGTGGCTGCTGCC
AGTGGCGATAAGTCGTGTCTTACCGGGTTGGACTCAAGACGATAGTTACCGGATAAGGCGCAGCGGTCGG
GCTGAACGGGGGGTTCGTGCACACAGCCCAGCTTGGAGCGAACGACCTACACCGAACTGAGATACCTACA
GCGTGAGCTATGAGAAAGCGCCACGCTTCCCGAAGGGAGAAAGGCGGACAGGTATCCGGTAAGCGGCAGG
GTCGGAACAGGAGAGCGCACGAGGGAGCTTCCAGGGGGAAACGCCTGGTATCTTTATAGTCCTGTCGGGT
TTCGCCACCTCTGACTTGAGCGTCGATTTTTGTGATGCTCGTCAGGGGGGCGGAGCCTATGGAAAAACGC
CAGCAACGCGGCCTTTTTACGGTTCCTGGCCTTTTGCTGGCCTTTTGCTCACATGTTCTTTCCTGCGTTA
TCCCCTGATTCTGTGGATAACCGTATTACCGCCATGCATTAGTTATTAATAGTAATCAATTACGGGGTCA
TTAGTTCATAGCCCATATATGGAGTTCCG
Features (pLannotate 1.2.2; 16 found; start..end, strand, type, name):
      1..304     +  enhancer       CMV enhancer: human cytomegalovirus immediate early enhancer
    305..508     +  promoter       CMV promoter: human cytomegalovirus (CMV) immediate early promoter
    531..574     +  misc_feature   MCS (fragment): multiple cloning site
    575..2173    +  CDS            SRC: SRC_CHICK - Experimental evidence at protein level: Swiss-Prot protein existence level 1. Non-receptor protein tyrosine kinase which is activated following engagement of many different classes of cellular receptors including immune response receptors, integrins and other adhesion receptors, receptor protein tyrosine kinases, G protein-coupled receptors as well as cytokine receptors. Participates in signaling pathways that control a diverse spectrum of biological activities including gene transcription, immune response, cell adhesion, cell cycle progression, apoptosis, migration, and transforma
   2195..2911    +  CDS            mCerulean3: mCerulean3 is a basic (constitutively fluorescent) cyan fluorescent protein published in 2011, derived from Aequorea victoria. It is reported to be a somewhat slowly-maturing monomer with very low acid sensitivity.
   2931..3014    +  CDS            large T antigen (fragment): large T antigen from SV40 (simian virus 40)
   3037..3158    +  polyA_signal   SV40 poly(A) signal: SV40 polyadenylation signal
   3192..3620    -  rep_origin     f1 ori (sequence partly withheld): f1 bacteriophage origin of replication; arrow indicates direction of (+) strand synthesis
   3647..3751    +  promoter       AmpR promoter: bla
   3753..4110    +  promoter       SV40 promoter: SV40 enhancer and early promoter
   4145..4939    +  CDS            NeoR/KanR: aminoglycoside phosphotransferase from Tn5; aph(3')-II (or nptII); confers resistance to neomycin, kanamycin, and G418 (Geneticin®)
   4960..5112    +  CDS            ble (fragment): BLE_KLEPN - Experimental evidence at protein level: Swiss-Prot protein existence level 1. Binding protein with a strong affinity to the bleomycin family of antibiotics. Binds to CL990; an antimitotic-antibiotic compound. From Klebsiella pneumoniae.
   5171..5218    +  polyA_signal   HSV TK poly(A) signal: herpes simplex virus thymidine kinase polyadenylation signal (Cole and Stacy, 1985)
   5309..5325    -  polyA_signal   bGH poly(A) signal (fragment): bovine growth hormone polyadenylation signal
   5547..6135    +  rep_origin     ori: high-copy-number ColE1/pMB1/pBR322/pUC origin of replication
   6250..6309    +  enhancer       CMV enhancer (fragment): human cytomegalovirus immediate early enhancer
