[The description below was written by a language model from this plasmid's Addgene catalogue record and pLannotate feature annotations shown in this document.]
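Description:
mCerulean3-C-Src-7 is a mammalian expression plasmid of about 6.3 kb that produces chicken (Gallus gallus) c-Src fused at its C terminus to the cyan fluorescent protein mCerulean3. It is built on an N1-style mCerulean3 backbone in which the gene of interest sits upstream of the fluorescent protein. The human cytomegalovirus immediate-early enhancer and promoter drive the fusion. A remnant of the multiple cloning site precedes the Src coding sequence, a short linker separates it from the mCerulean3 open reading frame, and an SV40 polyadenylation signal terminates the transcript. Placing the tag at the C terminus leaves the N terminus of Src free, the region generally responsible for its membrane association. This fits the catalogue's stated localization to membranes and vesicles.

In bacteria the plasmid replicates from a high-copy ColE1/pUC-type origin and is selected with kanamycin. An f1 origin is also present. A single NeoR/KanR (Tn5 aminoglycoside phosphotransferase) gene serves both hosts. A bacterial bla-type promoter expresses it in E. coli, and the SV40 enhancer/early promoter with an HSV TK polyadenylation signal expresses it in mammalian cells, where it allows G418 selection of stable transfectants. The short annotations for large T antigen, ble and bGH poly(A) are fragmentary matches rather than functional elements.

The construct is used as a fluorescent localization marker, letting Src-associated plasma membrane and vesicular compartments be imaged in live or fixed mammalian cells. The recorded excitation maximum is 433 nm and the emission maximum is 475 nm. mCerulean3 was developed as a brighter cerulean variant with reduced reversible photoswitching, making it suited to cyan-channel imaging.
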