Addgene plasmid #55409: mCerulean3-C-Src-7
Purpose: Localization: Membrane/Vesicles, Excitation: 433, Emission: 475
Depositing lab: Michael Davidson. Publication: An improved cerulean fluorescent protein with enhanced brightness and reduced reversible photoswitching. Markwardt ML, Kremers GJ, Kraft CA, Ray K, Cranfill PJ, Wilson KA, Day RN, Wachter RM, Davidson MW, Rizzo MA. PLoS One. 2011 . 6(3):e17896. 10.1371/journal.pone.0017896 PubMed 21479270.
Backbone
  Vector backbone: mCerulean3
  Backbone size w/o insert (bp): 4750
  Vector type: Mammalian Expression
  Selectable markers: Neomycin (select with G418)
Growth in bacteria
  Bacterial resistance: Kanamycin, 50 μg/mL
  Growth temperature: 37°C
  Growth strain: DH5alpha
  Copy number: High Copy
Gene/Insert
  Gene/Insert name: C-Src (alt name: XM_001232484.1)
  Species: G. gallus (chicken)
  Promoter: CMV
  Tag / fusion protein: mCerulean3 (C terminal on backbone)
  Cloning method: Unknown
  Sequencing primers: 5′ CMV-F; 3′ SV40pA-R
Terms and licenses: Academic/Nonprofit Terms; Industry Terms: Not Available to Industry
Depositor comments: . Excitation = 433; Emission = 475
How to cite: mCerulean3-C-Src-7 was a gift from Michael Davidson (Addgene plasmid # 55409 ; http://n2t.net/addgene:55409 ; RRID:Addgene_55409)
