>Addgene plasmid #55409 | mCerulean3-C-Src-7 | depositor partial sequence | sequence record 85815 | insert sequence
TCAGATCCGCTAGCGCTACCGGACTCAGATCTCGAGCTCAAGCTTCGAATTCATGGGGAGCAGCAAGAGC
AAGCCCAAGGACCCCAGCCAGCGCCGGCGCAGCCTGGAGCCACCCGACAGCACCCACCACGGGGGATTCC
CAGCCTCGCAGACCCCCAACAAGACAGCAGCCCCCGACACGCACCGCACCCCCAGCCGCTCCTTTGGGAC
CGTGGCCACCGAGCCCAAGCTCTTCGGGGGCTTCAACACTTCTGACACCGTCACGTCGCCGCAGCGTGCC
GGGGCACTGGCTGGCGGCGTCACCACTTTCGTGGCTCTCTATGACTACGAGTCCCGGACTGAAACGGACT
TGTCCTTCAAGAAAGGAGAACGCCTGCAGATTGTCAACAACACGGAAGGTGACTGGTGGCTGGCTCATTC
CCTCACTACAGGACAGACGGGCTACATCCCCAGTAACTATGTCGCGCCCTCAGACTCCATCCAGGCTGAA
GAGTGGTACTTTGGGAAGATCACTCGTCGGGAGTCCGAGCGGCTGCTGCTCAACCCCGAAAACCCCCGGG
GAACCTTCTTGGTCCGGGAGAGCGAGACGACAAAAGGTGCCTATTGCCTCTCCGTTTCTGACTTTGACAA
CGCCAAGGGGCTCAATGTGAAGCACTACAAGATCCGCAAGCTGGACAGCGGCGGCTTCTACATCACCTCA
CGCACACAGTTCAGCAGCCTGCAGCAGCTGGTGGCCTACTACTCCAAACATGCTGATGGCTTGTGCCACC
GCCTGACCAACGTCTGCCCCACGTCCAAGCCCCAGACCCAGGGACTCGCCAAGGACGCGTGGGAAATCCC
CCGGGAGTCGCTGCGGCTGGAGGTGAAGCTGGGGCAGGGCTGCTTTGGAGAGGTCTGGATGGGGACCTGG
AACGGCACCACCAGAGTGGCCATAAAGACTCTGAAGCCCGGCACCATGTCCCCGGAGGCCTTCCTGCAGG
AAGCCCAAGTGATGAAGAAGCTCCGGCATGAGAAGCTGGTTCAGCTGTACGCAGTGGTGTCGGAAGAGCC
CATCTACATCGTCACTGAGTACATGAGCAAGGGGAGCCTCCTGGATTTCCTGAAGGGAGAGATGGGCAAG
TACCTGCGGCTGCCACAGCTCGTCGATATGGCTGCTCAGATTGCATCCGGCATGGCCTATGTGGAGAGGA
TGAACTACGTGCACCGAGACCTGCGGGCGGCCAACATCCTGGTGGGGGAGAACCTGGTGTGCAAGGTGGC
TGACTTTGGGCTGGCACGCCTCATCGAGGACAACGAGTACACAGCACGGCAAGGTGCCAAGTTCCCCATC
AAGTGGACAGCCCCCGAGGCAGCCCTCTATGGCCGGTTCACCATCAAGTCGGATGTCTGGTCCTTCGGCA
TCCTGCTGACTGAGCTGACCACCAAGGGCCGGGTGCCATACCCAGGGATGGTCAACAGGGAGGTGCTGGA
CCAGGTGGAGAGGGGCTACCGCATGCCCTGCCCGCCCGAGTGCCCCGAGTCGCTGCATGACCTCATGTGC
CAGTGCTGGCGGAAGGACCCTGAGGAGCGGCCCACTTTTGAGTACCTGCAGGCCTTCCTGGAGGACTACT
TCACCTCGACAGAGCCCCAGTACCAGCCTGGAGAGAACCTACGGGATCCACCGGTCGCCACCATGGTGAG
CAAGGGCGAGGAGCTGTTCACCGGGGTGGTGCCCATCCTGGTCGAGCTGGACGGCGACGTAAACGGCCAC
AAGTTCAGCGTGTCCGGCGAGGGCGAGGGCGATGCCACCTACGGCAAGCTGACCCTGAAGTTCATCTGCA
CCACCGGCAAGCTGCCCGTGCCCTGGCCCACCCTCGTGACCACCCTGAGCTGGGGCGTGCAGTGCTTCGC
CCGCTACCCCGACCACATGAAGCAGCACGACTTCTTCAAGTCCGCCATGCCCGAAGGCTACGTCCAGGAG
CGCACCATCTTCTTCAAGGACGACGGCAACTACAAGACCCGCGCCGAGGTGAAGTTCGAGGGCGACACCC
TGGTGAACCGCATCGAGCTGAAGGGCATCGACTTCAAGGAGGACGGCAACATCCTGGGGCACAAGCTGGA
GTACAACGCCATCCACGGCAACGTCTATATCACCGCCGACAAGCAGAAGAACGGCATCAAGGCCAACTTC
GGCCTCAACTGCAACATCGAGGACGGCAGCGTGCAGCTCGCCGACCACTACCAGCAGAACACCCCCATCG
GCGACGGCCCCGTGCTGCTGCCCGACAACCACTACCTGAGCACCCAGTCCAAGCTGAGCAAAGACCCCAA
CGAGAAGCGCGATCACATGGTCCTGCTGGAGTTCGTGACCGCCGCCGGGATCACTCTCGGCATGGACGAG
CTGTACAAGTAAAGCGGCCGCGACTCTAGATCATAATCAGCCATACCACATT
